>Addgene plasmid #40367 | pBACgus4x/cdc37/LRRK2 1867-2186_T2031E | depositor full sequence | sequence record 52044 | pBACgus4x/cdc37/LRRK2 1867-2186_T2031E sequence 10230 bps
ATAAATTGCATGACGATTGTCTGGTGGGCCACCTGCTCCATGAGTGCACATTTCTCCTCCACCTCTAGGT
CAATGCACCAAATGACCAGGTAATTGGCTGTCTCCTCGCACACCAGGTGGACGTTGTCTGACAGGTACTT
TTGGCTGTCATCCCAGCGGCGAAGCATGCCAAAGTGCTTGATCTGTTTCTCGTATTTTTCCACGAAGGTC
TTGTGTTTCTGCTCCCTCACCTCCTCTGAGTCCTCCTCCGTCTTCTCGGGCTTGGTATTTACCATGCTCT
TGCTGAAGCCGTCTTTGCTGAGCGTGTCCACGTTCCAGGGCATGCTCTTCTCCTTCTTGCGCATCTCCTC
CAGCTTCTGCTCCCAGCTCCGCTCCTCCTTGCGCAGCTGCTGTGCCTCGGCCTGCAGGCGCTCCAGCTCT
GCCTTGCCGCCCTCGGCCACCTCCAGCTCCTTCAGTTTCCTCTGGCACTCGGCCACCTTGCGCTTGCACT
CGCGGCAGCCCCTGTCCAGTTCCTCCTTCTCCTTCTGGAACTGCTCCATGCGTTCCACCCGGGCCTGATG
CCGCCAGCGGAAGAGACTGGCCGTGTCGATGTTGGGGTGCGTCTCGTCTTCATCATCAGACACCTCAATG
TGGTCCCACACGCTGTAGTCCACCATGGATCTGTGATTGTAAATAAAATGTAATTTACAGTATAGTATTT
TAATTAATATACAAATGATTTGATAATAATTCTTATTTAACTATAATATATTGTGTTGGGTTGAATTAAA
GGTCCCGGCATCCTCAAATGCATAATTTCATAGTCCCCCTTGTTGTAAGTGATGCGTATTTCTGAATCTT
TGTAAAATAGCACACAAGACTCCAACGCGTTTGGCGTTTTATTTTCTTGCTCGACTCTAGTTTATTAGGC
CTCTAGAGATCCGTATTTATAGGTTTTTTTATTACAAAACTGTTACGAAAACAGTAAAATACTTATTTAT
TTGCGAGATGGTTATCATTTTAATTATCTCCATGATCCAATAACCTAGAATAAAGGGCCCGACCTTTAAT
TCAACCCAACACAATATATTATAGTTAAATAAGAATTATTATCAAATCATTTGTATATTAATTAAAATAC
TATACTGTAAATTACATTTTATTTACAATCACAGATCCCCGGGACTAGTAATAAAAGATGTTTATTTTCA
TTAGATGTGTGTGTTGGTTTTTTGTGTCTAGTAATAAAACCTAGAGGATCGATCCCCCGGATCTGATCAT
GGAGATAATTAAAATGATAACCATCTCGCAAATAAATAAGTATTTTACTGTTTTCGTAACAGTTTTGTAA
TAAAAAAACCTATAAATATCGGATCCATGCACCACCATCACCACCATCACCACGAGAACCTTTATTTCCA
AGGAAACATCATGCTCAACAACGATGAGCTCGAATTTGAACAAGCTCCAGAATTCCTGCTCGGCGACGGC
TCTTTCGGCTCCGTATACCGTGCTGCTTATGAAGGCGAAGAAGTCGCCGTAAAGATCTTCAACAAGCACA
CCTCGCTCCGTCTGCTCCGTCAGGAACTGGTCGTTCTGTGTCATCTGCACCATCCGAGCCTCATCTCCCT
GCTGGCCGCTGGCATCCGTCCTCGTATGCTGGTGATGGAGCTGGCATCCAAGGGCTCTCTCGACCGCCTG
CTGCAGCAGGACAAGGCTTCTCTGACCCGTACTCTGCAGCATCGTATCGCTCTGCATGTAGCTGACGGCC
TGCGTTATCTTCATTCTGCAATGATCATTTATCGCGACCTGAAACCTCATAATGTACTGCTGTTTACTCT
GTACCCGAACGCTGCCATCATCGCTAAGATTGCAGACTATGGTATTGCGCAGTACTGCTGCCGCATGGGC
ATTAAAGAAAGCGAAGGTACGCCGGGTTTCCGTGCTCCAGAAGTGGCTCGTGGCAACGTTATTTACAACC
AGCAAGCTGACGTTTACTCGTTCGGTCTGCTCCTGTACGATATCCTGACTACCGGCGGCCGTATCGTAGA
AGGTCTGAAGTTCCCTAACGAATTCGACGAACTGGAAATCCAGGGCAAGCTGCCAGACCCGGTTAAAGAA
TACGGTTGCGCTCCGTGGCCGATGGTAGAGAAGCTCATCAAACAGTGCCTTAAAGAAAACCCTCAGGAAC
GTCCAACCTCTGCTCAAGTGTTCGACATCCTTAACAGCGCTGAACTCGTCTGTCTGACTCGCCGTATTCT
CCTGCCTAAGAATGTTATCGTGGAATGTATGGTTGCTACTCACCATAACTCTCGCAACGCTTCCATCTGG
CTCGGCTGTGGCCACACTGACCGTGGTCAGCTCAGCTTCCTGGACCTGAACACTTGATAAGCTTGCGGCC
GCACTCGAGCACCACCACCACCACCACTAACCTAGGTAGCTGAGCGCATGCAAGCTGATCCGGGTTATTA
GTACATTTATTAAGCGCTAGATTCTGTGCGTTGTTGATTTACAGACAATTGTTGTACGTATTTTAATAAT
TCATTAAATTTATAATCTTTAGGGTGGTATGTTAGAGCGAAAATCAAATGATTTTCAGCGTCTTTATATC
TGAATTTAAATATTAAATCCTCAATAGATTTGTAAAATAGGTTTCGATTAGTTTCAAACAAGGGTTGTTT
TTCCGAACCGATGGCTGGACTATCTAATGGATTTTCGCTCAACGCCACAAAACTTGCCAAATCTTGTAGC
AGCAATCTAGCTTTGTCGATATTCGTTTGTGTTTTGTTTTGTAATAAAGGTTCGACGTCGTTCAAAATAT
TATGCGCTTTTGTATTTCTTTCATCACTGTCGTTAGTGTACAATTGACTCGACGTAAACACGTTAAATAG
AGCTTGGACATATTTAACATCGGGCGTGTTAGCTTTATTAGGCCGATTATCGTCGTCGTCCCAACCCTCG
TCGTTAGAAGTTGCTTCCGAAGACGATTTTGCCATAGCCACACGACGCCTATTAATTGTGTCGGCTAACA
CGTCCGCGATCAAATTTGTAGTTGAGCTTTTTGGAATTATTTCTGATTGCGGGCGTTTTTGGGCGGGTTT
CAATCTAACTGTGCCCGATTTTAATTCAGACAACACGTTAGAAAGCGATGGTGCAGGCGGTGGTAACATT
TCAGACGGCAAATCTACTAATGGCGGCGGTGGTGGAGCTGATGATAAATCTACCATCGGTGGAGGCGCAG
GCGGGGCTGGCGGCGGAGGCGGAGGCGGAGGTGGTGGCGGTGATGCAGACGGCGGTTTAGGCTCAAATGT
CTCTTTAGGCAACACAGTCGGCACCTCAACTATTGTACTGGTTTCGGGCGCCGTTTTTGGTTTGACCGGT
CTGAGACGAGTGCGATTTTTTTCGTTTCTAATAGCTTCCAACAATTGTTGTCTGTCGTCTAAAGGTGCAG
CGGGTTGAGGTTCCGTCGGCATTGGTGGAGCGGGCGGCAATTCAGACATCGATGGTGGTGGTGGTGGTGG
AGGCGCTGGAATGTTAGGCACGGGAGAAGGTGGTGGCGGCGGTGCCGCCGGTATAATTTGTTCTGGTTTA
GTTTGTTCGCGCACGATTGTGGGCACCGGCGCAGGCGCCGCTGGCTGCACAACGGAAGGTCGTCTGCTTC
GAGGCAGCGCTTGGGGTGGTGGCAATTCAATATTATAATTGGAATACAAATCGTAAAAATCTGCTATAAG
CATTGTAATTTCGCTATCGTTTACCGTGCCGATATTTAACAACCGCTCAATGTAAGCAATTGTATTGTAA
AGAGATTGTCTCAAGCTCGGATCGATCCCGCACGCCGATAACAAGCCTTTTCATTTTTACTACAGCATTG
TAGTGGCGAGACACTTCGCTGTCGTCGAGGTTTAAACGCTTCCTCGCTCACTGACTCGCTGCGCTCGGTC
GTTCGGCTGCGGCGAGCGGTATCAGCTCACTCAAAGGCGGTAATACGGTTATCCACAGAATCAGGGGATA
ACGCAGGAAAGAACATGTGAGCAAAAGGCCAGCAAAAGGCCAGGAACCGTAAAAAGGCCGCGTTGCTGGC
GTTTTTCCATAGGCTCCGCCCCCCTGACGAGCATCACAAAAATCGACGCTCAAGTCAGAGGTGGCGAAAC
CCGACAGGACTATAAAGATACCAGGCGTTTCCCCCTGGAAGCTCCCTCGTGCGCTCTCCTGTTCCGACCC
TGCCGCTTACCGGATACCTGTCCGCCTTTCTCCCTTCGGGAAGCGTGGCGCTTTCTCATAGCTCACGCTG
TAGGTATCTCAGTTCGGTGTAGGTCGTTCGCTCCAAGCTGGGCTGTGTGCACGAACCCCCCGTTCAGCCC
GACCGCTGCGCCTTATCCGGTAACTATCGTCTTGAGTCCAACCCGGTAAGACACGACTTATCGCCACTGG
CAGCAGCCACTGGTAACAGGATTAGCAGAGCGAGGTATGTAGGCGGTGCTACAGAGTTCTTGAAGTGGTG
GCCTAACTACGGCTACACTAGAAGGACAGTATTTGGTATCTGCGCTCTGCTGAAGCCAGTTACCTTCGGA
AAAAGAGTTGGTAGCTCTTGATCCGGCAAACAAACCACCGCTGGTAGCGGTGGTTTTTTTGTTTGCAAGC
AGCAGATTACGCGCAGAAAAAAAGGATCTCAAGAAGATCCTTTGATCTTTTCTACGGGGTCTGACGCTCA
GTGGAACGAAAACTCACGTTAAGGGATTTTGGTCATGAGATTATCAAAAAGGATCTTCACCTAGATCCTT
TTAAATTAAAAATGAAGTTTTAAATCAATCTAAAGTATATATGAGTAAACTTGGTCTGACAGTTACCAAT
GCTTAATCAGTGAGGCACCTATCTCAGCGATCTGTCTATTTCGTTCATCCATAGTTGCCTGACTCCCCGT
CGTGTAGATAACTACGATACGGGAGGGCTTACCATCTGGCCCCAGTGCTGCAATGATACCGCGAGACCCA
CGCTCACCGGCTCCAGATTTATCAGCAATAAACCAGCCAGCCGGAAGGGCCGAGCGCAGAAGTGGTCCTG
CAACTTTATCCGCCTCCATCCAGTCTATTAATTGTTGCCGGGAAGCTAGAGTAAGTAGTTCGCCAGTTAA
TAGTTTGCGCAACGTTGTTGCCATTGCTACAGGCATCGTGGTGTCACGCTCGTCGTTTGGTATGGCTTCA
TTCAGCTCCGGTTCCCAACGATCAAGGCGAGTTACATGATCCCCCATGTTGTGCAAAAAAGCGGTTAGCT
CCTTCGGTCCTCCGATCGTTGTCAGAAGTAAGTTGGCCGCAGTGTTATCACTCATGGTTATGGCAGCACT
GCATAATTCTCTTACTGTCATGCCATCCGTAAGATGCTTTTCTGTGACTGGTGAGTACTCAACCAAGTCA
TTCTGAGAATAGTGTATGCGGCGACCGAGTTGCTCTTGCCCGGCGTCAATACGGGATAATACCGCGCCAC
ATAGCAGAACTTTAAAAGTGCTCATCATTGGAAAACGTTCTTCGGGGCGAAAACTCTCAAGGATCTTACC
GCTGTTGAGATCCAGTTCGATGTAACCCACTCGTGCACCCAACTGATCTTCAGCATCTTTTACTTTCACC
AGCGTTTCTGGGTGAGCAAAAACAGGAAGGCAAAATGCCGCAAAAAAGGGAATAAGGGCGACACGGAAAT
GTTGAATACTCATACTCTTCCTTTTTCAATATTATTGAAGCATTTATCAGGGTTATTGTCTCATGAGCGG
ATACATATTTGAATGTATTTAGAAAAATAAACAAATAGGGGTTCCGCGCACATTTCCCCGAAAAGTGCCA
CCTG
[124 nt withheld, positions 5815-5938]
C
[91 nt withheld, positions 5940-6030]
A
[49 nt withheld, positions 6032-6080]
CCTTTGACGTTGGAGTCCACGTTCTTT
[37 nt withheld, positions 6108-6144]
ACCCTATCTCGGTCTATTCTTTTGATTTATAAGGGATTTTGCCGATTTCGGCCTATTGGTTAAAAAATGA
GCTGATTTAACAAAAATTTAACGCGAATTTTAACAAAATATTAACGTTTACAATTTCCCATTCGCCATTC
AGGCTGCGCAACTGTTGGGAAGGGCGATCGGTGCGGGCCTCTTCGCTATTACGCCAGGAACGGCTCCGCC
CACTATTAATGAAATTAAAAATTCCAATTTTAAAAAACGCAGCAAGAGAAACATTTGTATGAAAGAATGC
GTAGAAGGAAAGAAAAATGTCGTCGACATGCTGAACAACAAGATTAATATGCCTCCGTGTATAAAAAAAA
TATTGAACGATTTGAAAGAAAACAATGTACCGCGCGGCGGTATGTACAGGAAGAGGTTTATACTAAACTG
TTACATTGCAAACGTGGTTTCGTGTGCCAAGTGTGAAAACCGATGTTTAATCAAGGCTCTGACGCATTTC
TACAACCACGACTCCAAGTGTGTGGGTGAAGTCATGCATCTTTTAATCAAATCCCAAGATGTGTATAAAC
CACCAAACTGCCAAAAAATGAAAACTGTCGACAAGCTCTGTCCGTTTGCTGGCAACTGCAAGGGTCTCAA
TCCTATTTGTAATTATTGAATAATAAAACAATTATAAATGCTAAATTTGTTTTTTATTAACGATACAAAC
CAAACGCAACAAGAACATTTGTAGTATTATCTATAATTGAAAACGCGTAGTTATAATCGCTGAGGTAATA
TTTAAAATCATTTTCAAATGATTCACAGTTAATTTGCGACAATATAATTTTATTTTCACATAAACTAGAC
GCCTTGTCGTCTTCTTCTTCGTATTCCTTCTCTTTTTCATTTTTCTCTTCATAAAAATTAACATAGTTAT
TATCGTATCCATATATGTATCTATCGTATAGAGTAAATTTTTTGTTGTCATAAATATATATGTCTTTTTT
AATGGGGTGTATAGTACCGCTGCGCATAGTTTTTCTGTAATTTACAACAGTGCTATTTTCTGGTAGTTCT
TCGGAGTGTGTTGCTTTAATTATTAAATTTATATAATCAATGAATTTGGGATCGTCGGTTTTGTACAATA
TGTTGCCGGCATAGTACGCAGCTTCTTCTAGTTCAATTACACCATTTTTTAGCAGCACCGGATTAACATA
ACTTTCCAAAATGTTGTACGAACCGTTAAACAAAAACAGTTCACCTCCCTTTTCTATACTATTGTCTGCG
AGCAGTTGTTTGTTGTTAAAAATAACAGCCATTGTAATGAGACGCACAAACTAATATCACAAACTGGAAA
TGTCTATCAATATATAGTTGCTGATCAGATCCTCATTGTTTGCCTCCCTGCTGCGGTTTTTCACCGAAGT
TCATGCCAGTCCAGCGTTTTTGCAGCAGAAAAGCCGCCGACTTCGGTTTGCGGTCGCGAGTGAAGATCCC
TTTCTTGTTACCGCCAACGCGCAATATGCCTTGCGAGGTCGCAAAATCGGCGAAATTCCATACCTGTTCA
CCGACGACGGCGCTGACGCGATCAAAGACGCGGTGATACATATCCAGCCATGCACACTGATACTCTTCAC
TCCACATGTCGGTGTACATTGAGTGCAGCCCGGCTAACGTATCCACGCCGTATTCGGTGATGATAATCGG
CTGATGCAGTTTCTCCTGCCAGGCCAGAAGTTCTTTTTCCAGTACCTTCTCTGCCGTTTCCAAATCGCCG
CTTTGGACATACCATCCGTAATAACGGTTCAGGCACAGCACATCAAAGAGATCGCTGATGGTATCGGTGT
GAGCGTCGCAGAACATTACATTGACGCAGGTGATCGGACGCGTCGGGTCGAGTTTACGCGTTGCTTCCGC
CAGTGGCGCGAAATATTCCCGTGCACCTTGCGGACGGGTATCCGGTTCGTTGGCAATACTCCACATCACC
ACGCTTGGGTGGTTTTTGTCACGCGCTATCAGCTCTTTAATCGCCTGTAAGTGCGCTTGCTGAGTTTCCC
CGTTGACTGCCTCTTCGCTGTACAGTTCTTTCGGCTTGTTGCCCGCTTCGAAACCAATGCCTAAAGAGAG
CGAAAAGCCGACAGCAGCAGTTTCATCAATCACCACGATGCCATGTTCATCTGCCCAGTCGAGCATCTCT
TCAGCGTAAGGGTAATGCGAGGTACGGTAGGAGTTGGCCCCAATCCAGTCCATTAATGCGTGGTCGTGCA
CCATCAGCACGTTATCGAATCCTTTGCCACGTAAGTCCGCATCTTCATGACGACCAAAGCCAGTAAAGTA
GAACGGTTTGTGGTTAATCAGGAACTGTTGGCCCTTCACTGCCACTGACCGGATGCCGACGCGAAGCGGG
TAGATATCACACTCTGTCTGGCTTTTGGCTGTGACGCACAGTTCATAGAGATAACCTTCACCCGGTTGCC
AGAGGTGCGGATTCACCACTTGCAAAGTCCCGCTAGTGCCTTGTCCAGTTGCAACCACCTGTTGATCCGC
ATCACGCAGTTCAACGCTGACATCACCATTGGCCACCACCTGCCAGTCAACAGACGCGTGGTTACAGTCT
TGCGCGACATGCGTCACCACGGTGATATCGTCCACCCAGGTGTTCGGCGTGGTGTAGAGCATTACGCTGC
GATGGATTCCGGCATAGTTAAAGAAATCATGGAAGTAAGACTGCTTTTTCTTGCCGTTTTCGTCGGTAAT
CACCATTCCCGGCGGGATAGTCTGCCAGTTCAGTTCGTTGTTCACACAAACGGTGATACGTACACTTTTC
CCGGCAATAACATACGGCGTGACATCGGCTTCAAATGGCGTATAGCCGCCCTGATGCTCCATCACTTCCT
GATTATTGACCCACACTTTGCCGTAATGAGTGACCGCATCGAAACGCAGCACGATACGCTGGCCTGCCCA
ACCTTTCGGTATAAAGACTTCGCGCTGATACCAGACGTTGCCCGCATAATTACGAATATCTGCATCGGCG
AACTGATCGTTAAAACTGCCTGGCACAGCAATTGCCCGGCTTTCTTGTAACGCGCTTTCCCACCAACGCT
GATCAATTCCACAGTTTTCGCGATCCAGACTGAATGCCCACAGGCCGTCGAGTTTTTTGATTTCACGGGT
TGGGGTTTCTACAGGACGGACCATATTTATAGGTGTAATTTATGTAGCTGTAATTTTTACCTTATTAATA
TTTTTTACGCTTTGCATTCGACGACTGAACTCCCAAATATATGTTTAACTCGTCTTGGTCGTTTGAATTT
TTGTTGCTGTGTTTCCTAATATTTTCCATCACCTTAAATATGTTATTGTAATCCTCAATGTTGAACTTGC
AATTGGACACGGCATAGTTTTCCATAGTCGTGTAAAACATGGTATTGGCTGCATTGTAATACATCCGACT
GAGCGGGTACGGATCTATGTGTTTGAGCAGCCTGTTCAAAAACTCTGCATCGTCGCAAAACGGAATTTCG
TCGACAGATCGTAACCACACAAAAAACCAACACACAGTTCTAATGAAAATAAAGAACTTTTATTATCCTC
AGGTCTAGCTGGAATTCTTATCAGGTTTCAGGCTCGGGCACACTGACATCCTTCTCATCGCCCGTCTTGG
GAACAGCTTCCAGTAATGGGTCCCCAGGACCTGCCTCCTCTCCCTCCTTGGCCTCGCTGGCCTTAGAGTT
GGGGACCCAGAGGCCAGAGTCAATGCAGCGCTGCATGTGGTACTTTGCGTCGGTGGGGTCCATCTTGCTG
ATGGCGTCCTGCAGCATCTGCACGTCCTTCACATCGAAGCACTTCTGGAGTTCCTCAGGGAGGGACTCGT
AGACCTCGACGGGGTCCAGGCCGCCGGGGCCGAGCCGCTTCTTGCGCTCCTCCTCCTCGTACTCCTTCAT
GGCCTTCTCGATGCGCAGCTTGGCACGGCCCCGCACACGCTCCTTGAAGGCTTCCAGCTCGTCGTTGAAG
CCCTCCATGTACTGGCGATCGGCTGTCTTAATCTTAGTGAAGAACTGCCGGAAGCAGGCCCGGGGGTCCA
CCTTTAGGCTCTTGGCCAGCTCCAGG
Features (pLannotate 1.2.2; 21 found; start..end, strand, type, name):
    665..774     -  promoter       p10 promoter: baculovirus promoter for expression in insect cells
    764..871     -  CDS            P26 (fragment): POXIN_NPVOP - Protein inferred from homology: Swiss-Prot protein existence level 3. Nuclease that cleaves host 2',3'-cGAMP. From Orgyia pseudotsugata multicapsid polyhedrosis virus (OpMNPV).
    925..1016    -  promoter       polyhedrin promoter: polh from Autographa californica; promoter for the baculovirus polyhedrin gene
   1041..1150    +  promoter       p10 promoter: baculovirus promoter for expression in insect cells
   1170..1217    +  polyA_signal   poly(A) signal: synthetic polyadenylation signal
   1256..1347    +  promoter       polyhedrin promoter: polh from Autographa californica; promoter for the baculovirus polyhedrin gene
   1405..2364    +  CDS            LRRK2 (fragment): LRRK2_HUMAN - Also known as PARK8. Experimental evidence at protein level: Swiss-Prot protein existence level 1. Serine/threonine-protein kinase which phosphorylates a broad range of proteins involved in multiple processes such as neuronal plasticity, autophagy, and vesicle trafficking (PubMed:20949042, PubMed:22012985, PubMed:26824392, PubMed:29125462, PubMed:28720718, PubMed:29127255, PubMed:30398148, PubMed:29212815, PubMed:30635421, PubMed:21850687, PubMed:23395371, PubMed:17114044, PubMed:24687852, PubMed:26014385, PubMed:25201882). Is a key regulator of RAB GTPases by regulating the GTP/
   2390..2407    +  CDS            9xHis (fragment): 9xHis affinity tag
   2444..3801    +  misc_recomb    baculovirus recombination region (ORF1629): contains part of ORF1629
   3799..3876    -  CDS            P61 (fragment): P78_NPVAC - Experimental evidence at protein level: Swiss-Prot protein existence level 1. Plays a role in the transport of the nucleocapsids from the cytoplasm toward the host nucleus together with the host actin- polymerizing Arp2/3 complex. From Autographa californica nuclear polyhedrosis virus (AcMNPV).
   4064..4652    -  rep_origin     ori: high-copy-number ColE1/pMB1/pBR322/pUC origin of replication
   4823..5683    -  CDS            AmpR: β-lactamase; bla; confers resistance to ampicillin, carbenicillin, and related antibiotics
   5684..5788    -  promoter       AmpR promoter: bla
   5815..6270    +  rep_origin     f1 ori (sequence partly withheld): f1 bacteriophage origin of replication; arrow indicates direction of (+) strand synthesis
   6275..6341    -  CDS            lacZα (fragment): LacZα fragment of β-galactosidase; lacZ fragment
   6669..6793    +  CDS            lef2: baculovirus late expression factor 2
   6831..7436    +  CDS            ORF603: baculovirus ORF603 protein
   7507..9312    -  CDS            GUS: β-glucuronidase; uidA (or gusA) from E. coli
   9327..9642    -  promoter       p6.9 promoter: Autographa californica p6.9; baculovirus late basic protein promoter
   9660..9708    -  polyA_signal   poly(A) signal: synthetic polyadenylation signal
   9753..656     -  CDS            CDC37 (across the origin): CDC37_HUMAN - Also known as CDC37A. Experimental evidence at protein level: Swiss-Prot protein existence level 1. Co-chaperone that binds to numerous kinases and promotes their interaction with the Hsp90 complex, resulting in stabilization and promotion of their activity (PubMed:8666233). Inhibits HSP90AA1 ATPase activity (PubMed:23569206). From Homo sapiens (Human).
