[The description below was written by a language model from this plasmid's Addgene catalogue record and pLannotate feature annotations shown in this document.]
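Description:
pBACgus4x/cdc37/LRRK2 1867-2186_T2031E is a baculovirus transfer plasmid built on a Novagen pBACgus4x backbone that already carries a cdc37 cassette. It is used to make recombinant baculovirus for protein expression in insect cells. In bacteria it is maintained as a high-copy plasmid through a ColE1/pUC-type origin and selected with ampicillin (AmpR). An f1 origin is also present. The expression region is flanked by baculoviral sequences, lef2/ORF603 on one side and part of ORF1629 on the other. These provide the homology for recombination into a baculovirus genome. A β-glucuronidase (GUS) gene driven by the late p6.9 promoter lies within this region and serves as a visual reporter for identifying recombinant virus.

The backbone carries four promoters, two copies each of the polyhedrin and p10 very late promoters arranged in divergent pairs, so several proteins can be produced from one virus. The insert is a human LRRK2 fragment covering residues 1867–2186, placed downstream of a polyhedrin promoter and bearing a T2031E substitution. The record does not explain the mutation's purpose, although replacing threonine with glutamate is a common way to mimic phosphorylation. The catalogue lists an N-terminal His tag with a TEV cleavage site. The annotation also detects a short His-tag fragment just downstream of the LRRK2 coding region, but the record does not show whether this fragment is in frame or translated. Human CDC37, a co-chaperone that recruits kinases to Hsp90 and stabilises them, is encoded on the opposite strand downstream of a p10 promoter and is co-expressed, as the depositor notes. This arrangement is consistent with producing soluble, purifiable LRRK2 fragment for biochemical or structural studies of this Parkinson's disease-linked kinase, though the record does not state a specific use.
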