Addgene plasmid #40367: pBACgus4x/cdc37/LRRK2 1867-2186_T2031E
Depositing lab: Michael J Fox Foundation MJFF. Depositing organization: Michael J Fox Foundation.
Backbone
  Vector backbone: pBACgus4x/cdc37
  Backbone manufacturer: Novagen
  Vector type: Baculovirus
Growth in bacteria
  Bacterial resistance: Ampicillin, 100 μg/mL
  Growth temperature: 37°C
  Growth strain: Top10
  Copy number: High Copy
Gene/Insert
  Gene/Insert name: LRRK2
  Species: H. sapiens (human)
  Mutation: aa1867-2186, T2031E
  Entrez Gene: LRRK2 (a.k.a. AURA17, DARDARIN, PARK8, RIPK7, ROCO2)
  Promoter: polH
  Tag / fusion protein: HisTev (N terminal on insert)
  Cloning method: Restriction Enzyme; 5′ cloning site BamHI (destroyed during cloning); 3′ cloning site HindIII (destroyed during cloning)
  Sequencing primers: 5′ DSP2466For:GAATTTCGTCGACAGATC; 3′ DSP2466Rev:AATAACCCGGATCAGCTT
Terms and licenses: Academic/Nonprofit Terms; Industry Terms
Depositor comments: Co-expresses cdc37
How to cite: pBACgus4x/cdc37/LRRK2 1867-2186_T2031E was a gift from Michael J Fox Foundation MJFF (Addgene plasmid # 40367 ; http://n2t.net/addgene:40367 ; RRID:Addgene_40367)
