>Addgene plasmid #40367 | pBACgus4x/cdc37/LRRK2 1867-2186_T2031E | addgene partial sequence | sequence record 52946 | DSP2466Rev 5'-AATAACCCGGATCAGCTT-3'
AGTGGTGGTGGTGGTGGTGCTCGAGTGCGGCCGCAAGCTTATCAAGTGTTCAGGTCCAGGAAGCTGAGCT
GACCACGGTCAGTGTGGCCACAGCCGAGCCAGATGGAAGCGTTGCGAGAGTTATGGTGAGTAGCAACCAT
ACATTCCACGATAACATTCTTAGGCAGGAGAATACGGCGAGTCAGACAGACGAGTTCAGCGCTGTTAAGG
ATGTCGAACACTTGAGCAGAGGTTGGACGTTCCTGAGGGTTTTCTTTAAGGCACTGTTTGATGAGCTTCT
CTACCATCGGCCACGGAGCGCAACCGTATTCTTTAACCGGGTCTGGCAGCTTGCCCTGGATTTCCAGTTC
GTCGAATTCGTTAGGGAACTTCAGACCTTCTACGATACGGCCGCCGGTAGTCAGGATATCGTACAGGAGC
AGACCGAACGAGTAAACGTCAGCTTGCTGGTTGTAAATAACGTTGCCACGAGCCACTTCTGGAGCACGGA
AACCCGGCGTACCTTCGCTTTCTTTAATGCCCATGCGGCAGCAGTACTGCGCAATACCATAGTCTGCAAT
CTTAGCGATGATGGCAGCGTTCGGGTACAGAGTAAACAGCAGTACATTATGAGGTTTCAGGTCGCGATAA
ATGATCATTGCAGAATGAAGATAACGCAGGCCGTCAGCTACATGCAGAGCGATACGATGCTGCAGAGTAC
GGGTCAGAGAAGCCTTGTCCTGCTGCAGCAGGCGGTCGAGAGAGCCCTTGGATGCCAGCTCCATCACCAG
CATACGAGGACGGATGCCAGCGGCCAGCAGGGAGATGAGGCTCGGATGGTGCAGATGACACAGAACGACC
AGTTCCTGACGGAGCAGACGGAGCGAGGTG
