>Addgene plasmid #40367 | pBACgus4x/cdc37/LRRK2 1867-2186_T2031E | addgene partial sequence | sequence record 52947 | DSP2466For 5'-GAATTTCGTCGACAGATC-3'
AAAGAACTTTTATTATCCTCAGGTCTAGCTGGAATTCTTATCAGGTTTCAGGCTCGGGCACACTGACATC
CTTCTCATCGCCCGTCTTGGGAACAGCTTCCAGTAATGGGTCCCCAGGACCTGCCTCCTCTCCCTCCTTG
GCCTCGCTGGCCTTAGAGTTGGGGACCCAGAGGCCAGAGTCAATGCAGCGCTGCATGTGGTACTTTGCGT
CGGTGGGGTCCATCTTGCTGATGGCGTCCTGCAGCATCTGCACGTCCTTCACATCGAAGCACTTCTGGAG
TTCCTCAGGGAGGGACTCGTAGACCTCGACGGGGTCCAGGCCGCCGGGGCCGAGCCGCTTCTTGCGCTCC
TCCTCCTCGTACTCCTTCATGGCCTTCTCGATGCGCAGCTTGGCACGGCCCCGCACACGCTCCTTGAAGG
CTTCCAGCTCGTCGTTGAAGCCCTCCATGTACTGGCGATCGGCTGTCTTAATCTTAGTGAAGAACTGCCG
GAAGCAGGCCCGGGGGTCCACCTTTAGGCTCTTGGCCAGCTCCAGGATAAATTGCATGACGATTGTCTGG
TGGGCCACCTGCTCCATGAGTGCACATTTCTCCTCCACCTCTAGGTCAATGCACCAAATGACCAGGTAAT
TGGCTGTCTCCTCGCACACCAGGTGGACGTTGTCTGACAGGTACTTTTGGCTGTCATCCCAGCGGCGAAG
CATGCCAAAGTGCTTGATCTGTTTCTCGTATTTTTCCACGAAGGTCTTGTGTTTCTGCTCCCTCACCTCC
TCTGAGTCCTCCTCCGTCTTCTCGGGCTTGGTATTTACCATGCTCTTGCTGAAGCCGTCTTTGCTGAGCG
TGTCCACGTTCCA
